>Addgene plasmid #17748 | Tubp-Gal80 in pCaSpeR4 | addgene full sequence | sequence record 457372 | Addgene NGS Result
CTACCCAAGAGTAGGTCACCATTTCATTTCATTTACTTACGCAGAAGTGCAGTCTAAAAATTGTGGTCTG
ACTACTTGTAAATGTTAGATTGATAAAGCCTCAATACTTTGATTAATATGTTTCCTTTAGAGCCAGCGAT
ATTTTATAAATACTTTTTACATTGCAGAGGCCAGGGCAATGATTGTGGGAGAGATTACGAATGTGTTTAA
GGACAAATACCCAATAGCGGACAAGTTAAAGGTGATTCCCGAGTACGACGTTATCGAACAGGACCTGTGC
AAGCTTGATATCGAATTCTAGTATGTATGTAAGTTAATAAAACCCATTTTTGCGGAAAGTAGATAAAAAA
AACATTTTTTTTTTTTACTGCACTGGATATCATTGAACTTATCTGATCAGTTTTAAATTTACTTCGATCC
AAGGGTATTTGATGTACCAGGTTCTTTCGATTACCTCTCACTCAAAATGACATTCCACTCAAAGTCAGCG
CTGTTTGCCTCCTTCTCTGTCCACAGAAATATCGCCGTCTCTTTCGCCGCTGCGTCCGCTATCTCTTTCG
CCACCGTTTGTAGCGTTACGTAGCGTCAATGTCCGCCTTCAGTTGCATTTTGTCAGCGGTTTCGTGACGA
AGCTCCAAGCGGTTTACGCCATCAATTAAACACAAAGTGCTGTGCCAAAACTCCTCTCGCTTCTTATTTT
TGTTTGTTTTTTGAGTGATTGGGGTGGTGATTGGTTTTGGGTGGGTAAGCAGGGGAAAGTGTGAAAAATC
CCGGCAATGGGCCAAGAGGATCAGGAGCTATTAATTCGCGGAGGCAGCAAACACCCATCTGCCGAGCATC
TGAACAATGTGAGTAGTACATGTGCATACATCTTAAGTTCACTTGATCTATAGGAACTGCGATTGCAACA
TCAAATTGTCTGCGGCGTGAGAACTGCGACCCACAAAAATCCCAAACCGCAATTGCACAAACAAATAGTG
ACACGAAACAGATTATTCTGGTAGCTGTTCTCGCTATATAAGACAATTTTTGAGATCATATCATGATCAA
GACATCTAAAGGCATTCATTTTCGACTATATTCTTTTTTACAAAAAATATAACAACCAGATATTTTAAGC
TGATCCTAGATGCACAAAAAATAAATAAAAGTATAAACCTACTTCGTAGGATACTTCGGGGTACTTTTTG
TTCGGGGTTAGATGAGCATAACGCTTGTAGTTGATATTTGAGATCCCCTATCATTGCAGGGTGACAGCGG
AGCGGCTTCGCAGAGCTGCATTAACCAGGGCTTCGGGCAGGCCAAAAACTACGGCACGCTCCGGCCACCC
AGTCCGCCGGAGGACTCCGGTTCAGGGAGCGGCCAACTAGCCGAGAACCTCACCTATGCCTGGCACAATA
TGGACATCTTTGGGGCGGTCAATCAGCCGGGCTCCGGATGGCGGCAGCTGGTCAACCGGACACGCGGACT
ATTCTGCAACGAGCGACACATACCGGCGCCCAGGAAACATTTGCTCAAGAACGGTGAGTTTCTATTCGCA
GTCGGCTGATCTGTGTGAAATCTTAATAAAGGGTCCAATTACCAATTTGAAACTCAGTTTGCGGCGTGGC
CTATCCGGGCGAACTTTTGGCCGTGATGGGCAGTTCCGGTGCCGGAAAGACGACCCTGCTGAATGCCCTT
GCCTTTCGATCGCCGCAGGGCATCCAAGTATCGCCATCCGGGATGCGACTGCTCAATGGCCAACCTGTGG
ACGCCAAGGAGATGCAGGCCAGGTGCGCCTATGTCCAGCAGGATGACCTCTTTATCGGCTCCCTAACGGC
CAGGGAACACCTGATTTTCCAAGCCATGGTGCGGATGCCACGACATCTGACCTATCGGCAGCGAGTGGCC
CGCGTGGATCAGGTGATCCAGGAGCTTTCGCTCAGCAAATGTCAGCACACGATCATCGGTGTGCCCGGCA
GGGTGAAAGGTCTGTCCGGCGGAGAAAGGAAGCGTCTGGCATTCGCCTCCGAGGCTCTAACCGATCCGCC
GCTTCTGATCTGCGATGAGCCCACCTCCGGACTGGACTCCTTTACCGCCCACAGCGTCGTCCAGGTGCTG
AAGAAGCTGTCGCAGAAGGGCAAGACCGTCATCCTGACCATTCATCAGCCGTCTTCCGAGCTGTTTGAGC
TCTTTGACAAGATCCTTCTGATGGCCGAGGGCAGGGTAGCTTTCTTGGGCACTCCCAGCGAAGCCGTCGA
CTTCTTTTCCTAGTGAGTTCGATGTGTTTATTAAGGGTATCTAGTATTACATAACATCTCAACTCCTATC
CAGCGTGGGTGCCCAGTGTCCTACCAACTACAATCCGGCGGACTTTTACGTACAGGTGTTGGCCGTTGTG
CCCGGACGGGAGATCGAGTCCCGTGATCGGATCGCCAAGATATGCGACAATTTTGCCATTAGCAAAGTAG
CCCGGGATATGGAGCAGTTGTTGGCCACCAAAAATCTGGAGAAGCCACTGGAGCAGCCGGAGAATGGGTA
CACCTACAAGGCCACCTGGTTCATGCAGTTCCGGGCGGTCCTGTGGCGATCCTGGCTGTCGGTGCTCAAG
GAACCACTCCTCGTAAAAGTGCGACTTATTCAGACAACGGTGAGTGGTTCCAGTGGAAACAAATGATATA
ACGCTTACAATTCTTGGAAACAAATTCGCTAGATTTTAGATAGAATTGCCTGATTCCACACCCTTCTTAG
TTTTTTTCAATGAGATGTATAGTTTATAGTTTTGCAGAAGATAAATAAATTTCATTTAACTCGCGAATAT
TAATGAGATGCGAGTAACATTTTAATTTGCAGATGGTTGCCATCTTGATTGGCCTCATCTTTTTGGGCCA
ACAACTCACGCAAGTGGGTGTGATGAATATCAACGGAGCCATCTTCCTCTTCCTGACCAACATGACCTTT
CAAAACGTCTTTGCCACGATAAATGTAAGTCATGTTTAGAATACATTTGCATTTCAATAATTTACTAACT
TTCTAATGAATCGATTCGATTTAGGTGTTCACCTCAGAGCTGCCAGTTTTTATGAGGGAGGCCCGAAGTC
GACTTTATCGCTGTGACACATACTTTCTGGGCAAAACGATTGCCGAATTGCCGCTTTTTCTCACAGTGCC
ACTGGTCTTCACGGCGATTGCCTATCCGATGATCGGACTGCGGGCCGGAGTGCTGCACTTCTTCAACTGC
CTGGCGCTGGTCACTCTGGTGGCCAATGTGTCAACGTCCTTCGGATATCTAATATCCTGCGCCAGCTCCT
CGACCTCGATGGCGCTGTCTGTGGGTCCGCCGGTTATCATACCATTCCTGCTCTTTGGCGGCTTCTTCTT
GAACTCGGGCTCGGTGCCAGTATACCTCAAATGGTTGTCGTACCTCTCATGGTTCCGTTACGCCAACGAG
GGTCTGCTGATTAACCAATGGGCGGACGTGGAGCCGGGCGAAATTAGCTGCACATCGTCGAACACCACGT
GCCCCAGTTCGGGCAAGGTCATCCTGGAGACGCTTAACTTCTCCGCCGCCGATCTGCCGCTGGACTACGT
GGGTCTGGCCATTCTCATCGTGAGCTTCCGGGTGCTCGCATATCTGGCTCTAAGACTTCGGGCCCGACGC
AAGGAGTAGCCGACATATATCCGAAATAACTGCTTGTTTTTTTTTTTTACCATTATTACCATCGTGTTTA
CTGTTTATTGCCCCCTCAAAAAGCTAATGTAATTATATTTGTGCCAATAAAAACAAGATATGACCTATAG
AATACAAGTATTTCCCCTTCGAACATCCCCACAAGTAGACTTTGGATTTGTCTTCTAACCAAAAGACTTA
CACACCTGCATACCTTACATCAAAAACTCGTTTATCGCTACATAAAACACCGGGATATATTTTTTATATA
CATACTTTTCAAATCGCGCGCCCTCTTCATAATTCACCTCCACCACACCACGTTTCGTAGTTGCTCTTTC
GCTGTCTCCCACCCGCTCTCCGCAACACATTCACCTTTTGTTCGACGACCTTGGAGCGACTGTCGTTAGT
TCCGCGCGATTCGGTTCGCTCAAATGGTTCCGAGTGGTTCATTTCGTCTCAATAGAAATTAGTAATAAAT
ATTTGTATGTACAATTTATTTGCTCCAATATATTTGTATATATTTCCCTCACAGCTATATTTATTCTAAT
TTAATATTATGACTTTTTAAGGTAATTTTTTGTGACCTGTTCGGAGTGATTAGCGTTACAATTTGAACTG
AAAGTGACATCCAGTGTTTGTTCCTTGTGTAGATGCATCTCAAAAAAATGGTGGGCATAATAGTGTTGTT
TATATATATCAAAAATAACAACTATAATAATAAGAATACATTTAATTTAGAAAATGCTTGGATTTCACTG
GAACTAGAATTAATTCGGCTGCTGCTCTAAACGACGCATTTCGTACTCCAAAGTACGAATTTTTTCCCTC
AAGCTCTTATTTTCATTAAACAATGAACAGGACCTAACGCACAGTCACGTTATTGTTTACATAAATGATT
TTTTTTACTATTCAAACTTACTCTGTTTGTGTACTCCCACTGGTATAGCCTTCTTTTATCTTTTCTGGTT
CAGGCTCTATCACTTTACTAGGTACGGCATCTGCGTTGAGTCGCCTCCTTTTAAATGTCTGACCTTTTGC
AGGTGCAGCCTTCCACTGCGAATCATTAAAGTGGGTATCACAAATTTGGGAGTTTTCACCAAGGCTGCAC
CCAAGGCTCTGCTCCCACAATTTTCTCTTAATAGCACACTTCGGCACGTGAATTAATTTTACTCCAGTCA
CAGCTTTGCAGCAAAATTTGCAATATTTCATTTTTTTTTATTCCACGTAAGGGTTAATGTTTTCAAAAAA
AAATTCGTCCGCACACAACCTTTCCTCTCAACAAGCAAACGTGCACTGAATTTAAGTGTATACTTCGGTA
AGCTTCGGCTATCGACGGGACCACCTTATGTTATTTCATCATGGGCCAGACCCACGTAGTCCAGCGGCAG
ATCGGCGGCGGAGAAGTTAAGCGTCTCCAGGATGACCTTGCCCGAACTGGGGCACGTGGTGTTCGACGAT
GTGCAGCTAATTTCGCCCGGCTCCACGTCCGCCCATTGGTTAATCAGCAGACCCTCGTTGGCGTAACGGA
ACCATGAGAGGTACGACAACCATTTGAGGTATACTGGCACCGAGCCCGAGTTCAAGAAGAAGGCGTTTTT
CCATAGGCTCCGCCCCCCTGACGAGCATCACAAAAATCGACGCTCAAGTCAGAGGTGGCGAAACCCGACA
GGACTATAAAGATACCAGGCGTTTCCCCCTGGAAGCTCCCTCGTGCGCTCTCCTGTTCCGACCCTGCCGC
TTACCGGATACCTGTCCGCCTTTCTCCCTTCGGGAAGCGTGGCGCTTTCTCATAGCTCACGCTGTAGGTA
TCTCAGTTCGGTGTAGGTCGTTCGCTCCAAGCTGGGCTGTGTGCACGAACCCCCCGTTCAGCCCGACCGC
TGCGCCTTATCCGGTAACTATCGTCTTGAGTCCAACCCGGTAAGACACGACTTATCGCCACTGGCAGCAG
CCACTGGTAACAGGATTAGCAGAGCGAGGTATGTAGGCGGTGCTACAGAGTTCTTGAAGTGGTGGCCTAA
CTACGGCTACACTAGAAGAACAGTATTTGGTATCTGCGCTCTGCTGAAGCCAGTTACCTTCGGAAAAAGA
GTTGGTAGCTCTTGATCCGGCAAACAAACCACCGCTGGTAGCGGTGGTTTTTTTGTTTGCAAGCAGCAGA
TTACGCGCAGAAAAAAAGGATCTCAAGAAGATCCTTTGATCTTTTCTACGGGGTCTGACGCTCAGTGGAA
CGAAAACTCACGTTAAGGGATTTTGGTCATGAGATTATCAAAAAGGATCTTCACCTAGATCCTTTTAAAT
TAAAAATGAAGTTTTAAATCAATCTAAAGTATATATGAGTAAACTTGGTCTGACAGTTACCAATGCTTAA
TCAGTGAGGCACCTATCTCAGCGATCTGTCTATTTCGTTCATCCATAGTTGCCTGACTCCCCGTCGTGTA
GATAACTACGATACGGGAGGGCTTACCATCTGGCCCCAGTGCTGCAATGATACCGCGAGACCCACGCTCA
CCGGCTCCAGATTTATCAGCAATAAACCAGCCAGCCGGAAGGGCCGAGCGCAGAAGTGGTCCTGCAACTT
TATCCGCCTCCATCCAGTCTATTAATTGTTGCCGGGAAGCTAGAGTAAGTAGTTCGCCAGTTAATAGTTT
GCGCAACGTTGTTGCCATTGCTACAGGCATCGTGGTGTCACGCTCGTCGTTTGGTATGGCTTCATTCAGC
TCCGGTTCCCAACGATCAAGGCGAGTTACATGATCCCCCATGTTGTGCAAAAAAGCGGTTAGCTCCTTCG
GTCCTCCGATCGTTGTCAGAAGTAAGTTGGCCGCAGTGTTATCACTCATGGTTATGGCAGCACTGCATAA
TTCTCTTACTGTCATGCCATCCGTAAGATGCTTTTCTGTGACTGGTGAGTACTCAACCAAGTCATTCTGA
GAATAGTGTATGCGGCGACCGAGTTGCTCTTGCCCGGCGTCAATACGGGATAATACCGCGCCACATAGCA
GAACTTTAAAAGTGCTCATCATTGGAAAACGTTCTTCGGGGCGAAAACTCTCAAGGATCTTACCGCTGTT
GAGATCCAGTTCGATGTAACCCACTCGTGCACCCAACTGATCTTCAGCATCTTTTACTTTCACCAGCGTT
TCTGGGTGAGCAAAAACAGGAAGGCAAAATGCCGCAAAAAAGGGAATAAGGGCGACACGGAAATGTTGAA
TACTCATACTCTTCCTTTTTCAATATTATTGAAGCATTTATCAGGGTTATTGTCTCATGAGCGGATACAT
ATTTGAATGTATTTAGAAAAATAAACAAATAGGGGTTCCGCGCACATTTCCCCGAAAAGTGCCACCTGAC
GTCTAAGAAACCATTATTATCATGACATTAACCTATAAAAATAGGCGTATCACGAGGCCCTTTCGTCTCG
CGCGTTTCGGTGATGACGGTGAAAACCTCTGACACATGCAGCTCCCGGAGACGGTCACAGCTTGTCTGTA
AGCGGATGCCGGGAGCAGACAAGCCCGTCAGGGCGCGTCAGCGGGTGTTGGCGGGTGTCGGGGCTGGCTT
AACTATGCGGCATCAGAGCAGATTGTACTGAGAGTGCACCATATGCGGTGTGAAATACCGCACCGAATCG
CGCGGAACTAACGACAGTCGCTCCAAGGTCGTCGAACAAAAGGTGAATGTGTTGCGGAGAGCGGGTGGGA
GACAGCGAAAGAGCAACTACGAAACGTGGTGTGGTGGAGGTGAATTATGAAGAGGGCGCGCGATTTGAAA
AGTATGTATATAAAAAATATATCCCGGTGTTTTATGTAGCGATAAACGAGTTTTTGATGTAAGGTATGCA
GGTGTGTAAGTCTTTTGGTTAGAAGACAAATCCAAAGTCTACTTGTGGGGATGTTCGAAGGGGAAATACT
TGTATTCTATAGGTCATATCTTGTTTTTATTGGCACAAATATAATTACATTAGCTTTTTGAGGGGGCAAT
AAACAGTAAACACGATGGTAATAATGGTAAAAAAAAAAAACAAGCAGTTATTTCGGATATATGTCGGCTA
CTCCTTGCGTCGGGCCCGAAGTCTTAGAGCCAGATATGCGAGCACCCGGAAGCTCACGATGAGAATGGCC
AGACCATGATGAAATAACATAAGGTGGTCCCGTCGGCAAGAGACATCCACTTAACGTATGCTTGCAATAA
GTGCGAGTGAAAGGAATAGTATTCTGAGTGTCGTATTGAGTCTGAGTGAGACAGCGATATGATTGTTGAT
TAACCCTTAGCATGTCCGTGGGGTTTGAATTAACTCATAATATTAATTAGACGAAATTATTTTTAAAGTT
TTATTTTTAATAATTTGCGAGTACGCAAAGCTTGGCTGCAGGTCGACCTCGAGGCCTTCTAGTGGATCCA
GACATGATAAGATACATTGATGAGTTTGGACAAACCACAACTAGAATGCAGTGAAAAAAATGCTTTATTT
GTGAAATTTGTGATGCTATTGCTTTATTTGTAACCATTATAAGCTGCAATAAACAAGTTAACAACAACAA
TTGCATTCATTTTATGTTTCAGGTTCAGGGGGAGGTGTGGGAGGTTTTTTAAAGCAAGTAAAACCTCTAC
AAATGTGGTATGGCTGATTATGATCTCTAGTCAAGGCACTATACATCAAATATTTTTCCATAATTTTCTT
GTATAGCAGTGCAGCTTTTTCCTTTGTGGTGTAAATAGCAAAGCAAGCAAGAGTTCTATTACTAAACACA
GCATGACTCAAAAAACTTAGCAATTCTGAAGGAAAGTCCTTGGGGTCTTCTACCTTTCTCTTCTTTTTTG
GAGGAGTAGAATGTTGAGAGTCAGCAGTAGCCTCATCATCACTAGATGGCATTTCTTCTGAGCAAAACAG
GTTTTCCTCATTAAAGGCATTCCACCACTGCTCCCATTCATCAGTTCCATAGGTTGGAATCTAAAATACA
CAAACAATTAGAATCAGTAGTTTAACACATTATACACTTAAAAATTTTATATTTACCTTAGAGCTTTAAA
TCTCTGTAGGTAGTTTGTCCAATTATGTCACACCACAGAAGTAAGGTTCCTTCACAAAGATCCTCTAGAT
TATAAACTATAATGCGAGATATTGCTAACGTTTAATGTGGAGCCCATCATGTTACTTTTATAAACGCTCT
CGATTAACCTGTGTAATATCAGAGCATCCATCAAGGTGGGAAAGCCTTCGAAATCGAAACCTTGCATTAC
AAATTGTGAGGGTAATTCAGGAATTTTCTTTGTATTGAAGTGGAAGTCAGAGATAGATTGATACAGTCGA
TGAATATTACCCACAATGGCATTATAATTTCGTAAATGATATACTTCCATGATTTCTTTACCTGCATCAT
ACCCCGGGTCTAAAGGAGCTTGTTGTCCATTGGCTAGCGGGAAGTCGTTTGCTCTAGTTCCACTGTAGTA
AAGGACCAGATTTGAAATTTCTGCGAAGCCGGCATCGCCTTCAAGTTTCAAATCTCCCTTGGTACCGTGA
ATGTCAATGACCAAATTTTTGGTAAATTTTTTGGTAGGTTTGCCACCTTTGAAACTGCATGACACTGGAA
CATTGCCATTTAACAATGTGCCTTGGAATAAAAGATGATCCGGTACTGTCTTTGGGACTCGCTGGCCCAA
TCGGTTACCACGCTCATCTATCAGCTCTTGCTCTGGAATATTATTGAAAACCATTGCATTTATCCTGGAA
AAGTACGAACTTGTCATGTATTGTAAAATATCGATTGTGTGACCAAATGTTGTGGTTACCAGATCTACAC
CGTTCCCGATTTCATAGATGTATTTTGGTGATTTAACAGGCCTTTCGTAGCCGTACCAACCGCCATTTCC
AGCAATCTCGATCGAATTAATGTCGCCGATATAGCCTTGAGATATTAATTCTTTTGCTCTCAAAATATAT
GGTGATTTACGACCTTGTAAAGAGATGATGGTTTGAACCCCACGTTCAGCAGCAGCCTTATAAATGGATT
CGGCTTGATCTAGTGAACATGCAAGGGCCCATTCTACGAAAAGATACTTGAGGTTCGGATTATTTTTGGA
GAATTCCAAGAGAGGCATAACAACTTCATAATGGCTGGCCACTTGGATAGCTATCACTATCATATCTATA
GTGGAAGATGATGCAAATGACTCTAAAGTGGGAAAAGCAGTGGCATTACTCAATTTTAGACGCTGAATGG
TGGCAATAGAAGTCTCAATTTTTGGACTGTATAAGGCAGTGATTTGAAATTGTGACGATAGTTGCAGTAT
GGCGGGGTAATGTGTCTTGATTGCCCATCCTTTGGCTGCGTTGAGACCGACGAATCCGACTCTTATGGGA
GCTGCATTAGGCACGGTTGAGACCGAAGATCTCTTGTTGTAGTCCATGTTGCGGCCGCGGATCTGATCCC
CGGGCGGGTACCTTCACGCTGTGGATGAGGAGGAAGGGAAAACGGATGATTAGTTACACACCCCAAGAAA
ATCGATAATTGCAGAGCCGCGCCCAACTTGAGCCGGCACTGCGTGCGAGTGAGAGAGGTAGCTAAATGGT
ATACTGATTTTTTTGCTCTACTTTGCCGACGCCGGAATTTTACTCTCTCGCCATTTTCTCTTTAATTCTA
TCCAAAATCTACAGTTATGCGTCGAAGTATCATGGTAACCGAATTTAGAATTTTTAAGATTAATGAAGCG
TTCCAGCAGCATAGAAATAATGAATATTTTTTTTATCTAGTAGATTTTAAGAGCCATTCCTCATTGCGAA
CAAAAAAAAAAAAACAGGCATGACGTCATCACTTTTGAGGAAAAAACGCAGGCCGGCCGCCATTTTGAGA
AAAAGCCGCATCGCGTTTTTGCCCATTGAATTTTGCCCACACAAATTTCTTTTCAGCATTATTTCACTAG
ATTTTTTTTTAAAGTACTCACCTGCAGGAGTTTTTATTGGAAGTGTTTCACACGCGACAAGGAAAATTCA
CAGAATTGTGTAGAGCTACGATTTCGAGGTCTGACTCAGAGAGCGTATACGTTCGAACTGCCGGCTATGA
GGCTTGACAAACGTAAAACGAATATGAAATGTGGAAAGCGGGCTGCTTTATATAGGCACCGGAGCTAGAG
ACGGCAAGCTGTCGACTTAAACGCCGCATAACCGATAACTGAAGTGGGAGAGGTAATGGCACTTGGTCTC
TCTAAAACTTGCTGCGGTATTTTGCAGGACTAGTTGGGACTCGAACCAGGGCGTGAATCTTTGCTTGCCC
AACCGGTAGACCTAACCGGTTGCTAAAGTGGGCCAACATTAATAATATTTTTGTTGAATGTTTCATAAAA
GCTATTTTAATATAAATTCGCATCGTTACCGATTCAATAAGGTTTAGTAAATCATTATATTTCTGACTCC
ATATTGATTTCCAACAGCAAATTAATTAACTCCATAACTTCCCCTCTCCCTTTGGAGCAAAGGATGTAGT
TAATATCTTAACATCTAAACTTGTTTTGTTTTTTTATTCAAATAGGAGTTATATTAAATAGAAATGTAAA
AAACAAAGCAGGTTTTAAGAAAATGATGTCAGGAGATTTTGAACTCCTACTCATGGTCACTCTAATCGCA
GTCTGCAATTTACGTGTTTCCAACTTAACGCCCCCAAGTTAATAGCCGTAATCATTTGAAAAGAAAGGCA
CGCACGCACAACGCCATGCGGATCGAACCTGGGGACTCCTTTTGGACGAAAAAGGCGATGTTTTCCAACG
CAGAAAGGCAGTACTTTGAGACGGTCCGTCCGCGAAAGACCAGTGTGAGTAAAAGTTGACCGTCGATGGC
GATTTCACAAGTGACGTTTAAGTGGCGGGAACTTCTACTCACAAATCCCTGAGCCCTGTGATATGATTTA
TTTTATGGAGCCGTGATCCGGACGAAAAATGCACACACATTACTACAAAAATATGTACATCGCGGTGCGA
TTGTGTCGCTTAAAGCACACGTACACCCACTGTCACACTCACACTCACATGCATACACCGCCGGCGAACT
TTGGTGTAGTTGGCCACCCTACGAAATTCAACCGCTTCGATTCGAATTTTCGAATCAACAGTTATTGGCA
GTCGAACAAAGGCGGCAAACTTTCGAGTTGCAGAAAAGTTAACGCATTCGATTAACCTTTCAGCTTCCGG
GCTCCACCGCGCCCAACATAGCCGCTCCGGTAACAAAGGCCACGAAGAAGAATAAGACGATGGCCGAGAT
GATGCCAAACAAACTGCTTTACGTGAGTACGAGTTTGTATCATTCGAATTTTTAGACTAAAGCCCGCTGA
TCGTGCAGATGAATCCGCTTACCATGGAGGCACACTTCTTTCTGCAGACCCTAAACTCAGTGAACCAGAC
GACGAATCCGCCGCAGCTAGACCCGCACCTGGCCAACCTGCTGGAGCGCATTATGGTGGGCATCGAGAGC
TACTTGGACAGGAATCCCACATACGTTTTGCCGCAGGAGATGGCCGCACCGGGTGAGGGCGTGGCCTTCG
TCCAGCCCCAGGAGCTGCAGACAATAAAGCGAACATTCAGCTGTAGTTCCTGCAGCAACCGCATAGTGGG
CACCACCATCGCAAAAGCTGTGGCCCACCTTTCGGAGCAGCATCCAAAACCCAATCCCAACAATCAGCCA
GTCCAGCCGCATCCGACGCATCAGACGAAACAGGAGAAAAAGCAGGCCCAGGTGAAGGCTCGTCAGCATA
TAACAGTACGG
Features (pLannotate 1.2.2; 20 found; start..end, strand, type, name):
    170..286     +  CDS            Tailor (fragment): TUTT_DROME - Experimental evidence at protein level: Swiss-Prot protein existence level 1. Uridylyltransferase which mediates terminal uridylation of miRNAs, leading to their degradation. Has high specificity for splicing-derived miRNAs (mirtrons) and other miRNA substrates containing a 3'-G terminal nucleotide. Appears to be a major suppressor of mirtron biogenesis. From Drosophila melanogaster (Fruit fly).
    298..4417    +  gene           mini-white: white; This modified version of the white gene lacks part of the first intron.
   4428..5013    -  misc_feature   P element 5' end: No description available
   5014..5242    -  CDS            mini-white (fragment): Drosophila white gene eye color pigment; white; This is a modified version of the white gene lacking part of the first intron.
   5248..5836    -  rep_origin     ori: high-copy-number ColE1/pMB1/pBR322/pUC origin of replication
   6007..6867    -  CDS            AmpR: β-lactamase; bla; confers resistance to ampicillin, carbenicillin, and related antibiotics
   6868..6972    -  promoter       AmpR promoter: bla
   7067..7102    +  CDS            rop (fragment): Rop protein, which maintains plasmids at low copy number; rop
   7204..7273    +  misc_feature   bom (fragment): basis of mobility region from pBR322
   7272..7775    -  gene           mini-white (fragment): white; This modified version of the white gene lacks part of the first intron.
   7775..8007    -  misc_feature   P element 3' end: P element 3' end
   8045..8179    -  polyA_signal   SV40 poly(A) signal: SV40 polyadenylation signal
   8202..8285    -  CDS            large T antigen (fragment): large T antigen from SV40 (simian virus 40)
   8310..8444    -  CDS            LT_POVHA (fragment): Protein inferred from homology: Swiss-Prot protein existence level 3. Isoform large T antigen is a key early protein essential for both driving viral replication and inducing cellular transformation. Plays a role in viral genome replication by driving entry of quiescent cells into the cell cycle and by autoregulating the synthesis of viral early mRNA. Displays highly oncogenic activities by corrupting the host cellular checkpoint mechanisms that guard cell division and the transcription, replication, and repair of DNA. Participates in the modulation of cellular gene expression preceeding viral
   8451..8471    -  CDS            SV40 NLS: nuclear localization signal of SV40 (simian virus 40) large T antigen
   8601..8666    -  intron         small t intron: SV40 (simian virus 40) small t antigen intron
   8668..8742    -  CDS            small t antigen (fragment): SV40 (simian virus 40) small t antigen
   8750..10057   -  CDS            GAL80: transcriptional repressor that inhibits GAL4; Saccharomyces cerevisiae GAL80; GAL80 binds to and inhibits the transcriptional activation domain of GAL4.
  11356..11922   +  CDS            Tailor (fragment): TUTT_DROME - Experimental evidence at protein level: Swiss-Prot protein existence level 1. Uridylyltransferase which mediates terminal uridylation of miRNAs, leading to their degradation. Has high specificity for splicing-derived miRNAs (mirtrons) and other miRNA substrates containing a 3'-G terminal nucleotide. Appears to be a major suppressor of mirtron biogenesis. From Drosophila melanogaster (Fruit fly).
  11979..9       +  CDS            Tailor (fragment) (across the origin): TUTT_DROME - Experimental evidence at protein level: Swiss-Prot protein existence level 1. Uridylyltransferase which mediates terminal uridylation of miRNAs, leading to their degradation. Has high specificity for splicing-derived miRNAs (mirtrons) and other miRNA substrates containing a 3'-G terminal nucleotide. Appears to be a major suppressor of mirtron biogenesis. From Drosophila melanogaster (Fruit fly).
