[The description below was written by a language model from this plasmid's Addgene catalogue record and pLannotate feature annotations shown in this document.]
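Description:
Tubp-Gal80 in pCaSpeR4 is a Drosophila P-element transformation plasmid that expresses the yeast repressor GAL80 in flies. The pCaSpeR4 backbone supplies P element 5' and 3' ends, which allow transposase-mediated integration of the intervening DNA into the fly germline, and a mini-white gene (a version of white lacking part of its first intron) that serves as an eye-colour marker for identifying transformants. In bacteria the plasmid is maintained through a high-copy ColE1/pUC-type origin and selected with ampicillin via the β-lactamase gene. The sequenced record is about 12.4 kb, consistent with the stated backbone of roughly 7.9 kb plus an insert of about 4.7 kb cloned between EcoRI and StuI sites.

The insert contains the Saccharomyces cerevisiae GAL80 coding sequence placed downstream of a Drosophila tubulin 1alpha promoter fragment and followed by an SV40 3' region containing the small t intron and polyadenylation signal; the small and large T antigen fragments and the NLS annotated there are probably just part of this SV40 segment rather than functional coding units. The tubulin promoter is not annotated as such in the feature table. It presumably lies in the unannotated stretch upstream of GAL80, and the nearby "Tailor" fragments may reflect Drosophila genomic sequence carried along with it.

GAL80 binds the activation domain of GAL4 and blocks its activity, so broad tubulin-driven expression silences GAL4/UAS reporters. According to the associated publication, this is the basis of mosaic analysis with a repressible cell marker. In that method, loss of the GAL80 transgene in mitotic clones relieves repression and labels those cells, for studies such as gene function in neuronal morphogenesis.
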