Addgene plasmid #17748: Tubp-Gal80 in pCaSpeR4
Depositing lab: Liqun Luo. Depositing organization: Stanford University. Publication: Mosaic analysis with a repressible cell marker for studies of gene function in neuronal morphogenesis. Lee T, Luo L. Neuron. 1999 Mar . 22(3):451-61. 10.1016/S0896-6273(00)80701-1 PubMed 10197526.
Backbone
  Vector backbone: pCaSpeR4
  Backbone size w/o insert (bp): 7855
  Vector type: Insect Expression
Growth in bacteria
  Bacterial resistance: Ampicillin, 100 μg/mL
  Growth temperature: 37°C
  Growth strain: DH5alpha
  Copy number: High Copy
Gene/Insert
  Gene/Insert name: GAL80 (alt names: Tubp-GAL80; GAL80 SV40 polyA; SV40 polyA)
  Species: S. cerevisiae (budding yeast)
  Insert size (bp): 4700
  GenBank ID: X01667
  Entrez Gene: GAL80 (a.k.a. YML051W)
  Tag / fusion protein: SV40 polyA (C terminal on insert); Tubulin 1alpha promoter (N terminal on insert)
  Cloning method: Restriction Enzyme; 5′ cloning site EcoRI (not destroyed); 3′ cloning site Stu (not destroyed)
  Sequencing primers: 5′ n/a
Resource information
  A portion of this plasmid was derived from a plasmid made by: GAL80 construct from Jun Ma; tubulin 1alpha promoter fragment from Gary Struhl
Terms and licenses: Academic/Nonprofit Terms; Industry Terms: Not Available to Industry
How to cite: Tubp-Gal80 in pCaSpeR4 was a gift from Liqun Luo (Addgene plasmid # 17748 ; http://n2t.net/addgene:17748 ; RRID:Addgene_17748)
