>Addgene plasmid #17748 | Tubp-Gal80 in pCaSpeR4 | addgene partial sequence | sequence record 23835 | 17748 with SV40pA-R
GCGCATAACAGTTACAACAACAATTGCATTCATTTTATGTTTCAGGTTCAGGGGGAGGTGTGGGAGGTTT
TTTAAAGCAAGTAAAACCTCTACAAATGTGGTATGGCTGATTATGATCTCTAGTCAAGGCACTATACATC
AAATATTTTTCCATAATTTTCTTGTATAGCAGTGCAGCTTTTTCCTTTGTGGTGTAAATAGCAAAGCAAG
CAAGAGTTCTATTACTAAACACAGCATGACTCAAAAAACTTAGCAATTCTGAAGGAAAGTCCTTGGGGTC
TTCTACCTTTCTCTTCTTTTTTGGAGGAGTAGAATGTTGAGAGTCAGCAGTAGCCTCATCATCACTAGAT
GGCATTTCTTCTGAGCAAAACAGGTTTTCCTCATTAAAGGCATTCCACCACTGCTCCCATTCATCAGTTC
CATAGGTTGGAATCTAAAATACACAAACAATTAGAATCAGTAGTTTAACACATTATACACTTAAAAATTT
TATATTTACCTTAGAGCTTTAAATCTCTGTAGGTAGTTTGTCCAATTATGTCACACCACAGAAGTAAGGT
TCCTTCACAAAGATCCTCTAGATTATAAACTATAATGCGAGATATTGCTAACGTTTAATGTGGAGCCCAT
CATGTTACTTTTATAAACGCTCTCGATTAACCTGTGTAATATCAGAGCATCCATCAAGGTGGGAAAGCCT
TCGAAATCGAAACCTTGCATTACAAATTGTGAGGGTAATTCAGGAATTTTCTTTGTATTGAAGTGGAAGT
CAGAGATAGATTGATACAGTCGATGAATATTACCCACAATGGCATTATAATTTCGTAAATGATATACTTC
CATGATTTCTTTACCTGCATCATACCCCGGGTCT
