>Addgene plasmid #17748 | Tubp-Gal80 in pCaSpeR4 | addgene partial sequence | sequence record 23836 | 17748 with pCasper-F
GAACAGCTTGCCAGGTCCTGTTCGATAACGTCGTACTCGGGAATCACCTTTAACTTGTCCGCCATTGGGT
ATTTGTCCTTAAACACATTCGTAATCTCTCCCACAATCATTGCCCTGGCCTCTGCAATGTAAAAAGTATT
TATAAAATATCGCTGGCTCTAAAGGAAACATATTAATCAAAGTATTGAGGCTTTATCAATCTAACATTTA
CAAGTAGTCAGACCACAATTTTTAGACTGCACTTCTGCGTAAGTAAATGAAATGAAATGGTGACCTACTC
TTGGGTAGCCGTACTGTTATATGCTGACGAGCCTTCACCTGGGCCTGCTTTTTCTCCTGTTTCGTCTGAT
GCGTCGGATGCGGCTGGACTGGCTGATTGTTGGGATTGGGTTTTGGATGCTGCTCCGAAAGGTGGGCCAC
AGCTTTTGCGATGGTGGTGCCCACTATGCGGTTGCTGCAGGAACTACAGCTGAATGTTCGCTTTATTGTC
TGCAGCTCCTGGGGCTGGACGAAGGCCACGCCCTCACCCGGTGCGGCCATCTCCTGCGGCAAAACGTATG
TGGGATTCCTGTCCAAGTAGCTCTCGATGCCCACCATAATGCGCTCCAGCAGGTTGGCCAGGTGCGGGTC
TAGCTGCGGCGGATTCGTCGTCTGGTTCACTGAGTTTAGGGTCTGCAGAAAGAAGTGTGCCTCCATGGTA
AGCGGATTCATCTGCACGATCAGCGGGCTTTAGTCTAAAATTCGAATGATACAAACTCGNACTCACGTAA
AGCAGTTGGTTTGGCATCATCTCGGCCATCGTCTTAT
