>Addgene plasmid #17748 | Tubp-Gal80 in pCaSpeR4 | addgene partial sequence | sequence record 23837 | 17748 with Pry1
CTAATATTAGACGAATTATTTTTAAGTTTTATTTTTAATAATTTGCGAGTACGCAAAGCTTGGCTGCAGG
TCGACCTCGAGGCCTTCTAGTGGATCCAGACATGATAAGATACATTGATGAGTTTGGACAAACCACAACT
AGAATGCAGTGAAAAAAATGCTTTATTTGTGAAATTTGTGATGCTATTGCTTTATTTGTAACCATTATAA
GCTGCAATAAACAAGTTAACAACAACAATTGCATTCATTTTATGTTTCAGGTTCAGGGGGAGGTGTGGGA
GGTTTTTTAAAGCAAGTAAAACCTCTACAAATGTGGTATGGCTGATTATGATCTCTAGTCAAGGCACTAT
ACATCAAATATTTTTCCATAATTTTCTTGTATAGCAGTGCAGCTTTTTCCTTTGTGGTGTAAATAGCAAA
GCAAGCAAGAGTTCTATTACTAAACACAGCATGACTCAAAAAACTTAGCAATTCTGAAGGAAAGTCCTTG
GGGTCTTCTACCTTTCTCTTCTTTTTTGGAGGAGTAGAATGTTGAGAGTCAGCAGTAGCCTCATCATCAC
TAGATGGCATTTCTTCTGAGCAAAACAGGTT
